>Addgene plasmid #200528 | pMC-ME_memb-mCherry-pA | addgene full sequence | sequence record 394261 | Addgene NGS Result
ATCCGCTCCCGGCGGATTTGTCCTACTCAGGAGAGCGTTCACCGACAAACAACAGATAAAACGAAAGGCC
CAGTCTTCCGACTGAGCCTTTCGTTTTATTTGATGCCTGGCAGTTCCCTACTCTCGCGTTAACGCTAGCA
TGGATGTTTTCCCAGTCACGACGTTGTAAAACGACGGCCAGTCTTAAGCTCGGGCCCGGTCTCTAGTCGC
CACCATGCTGTGCTGCATCAGAAGAACTAAACCGGTTGAGAAGAATGAAGAGGCCGATCAGGAGCTGCAG
TCGACGGTACCGCGGGCCCGGGACCCACCGGTCGCCACCAAGCTTATGGTGAGCAAGGGCGAGGAGGATA
ACATGGCCATCATCAAGGAGTTCATGCGCTTCAAGGTGCACATGGAGGGCTCCGTGAACGGCCACGAGTT
CGAGATCGAGGGCGAGGGCGAGGGCCGCCCCTACGAGGGCACCCAGACCGCCAAGCTGAAGGTGACCAAG
GGTGGCCCCCTGCCCTTCGCCTGGGACATCCTGTCCCCTCAGTTCATGTACGGCTCCAAGGCCTACGTGA
AGCACCCAGCCGACATCCCCGACTACTTGAAGCTGTCCTTCCCCGAGGGCTTCAAGTGGGAGCGCGTGAT
GAACTTCGAGGACGGCGGCGTGGTGACCGTGACCCAGGACTCCTCCCTGCAGGACGGCGAGTTCATCTAC
AAGGTGAAGCTGCGCGGCACCAACTTCCCCTCCGACGGCCCCGTAATGCAGAAGAAGACCATGGGCTGGG
AGGCCTCCTCCGAGCGGATGTACCCCGAGGACGGCGCCCTGAAGGGCGAGATCAAGCAGAGGCTGAAGCT
GAAGGACGGCGGCCACTACGACGCTGAGGTCAAGACCACCTACAAGGCCAAGAAGCCCGTGCAGCTGCCC
GGCGCCTACAACGTCAACATCAAGTTGGACATCACCTCCCACAACGAGGACTACACCATCGTGGAACAGT
ACGAACGCGCCGAGGGCCGCCACTCCACCGGCGGCATGGACGAGCTGTACAAGTAGCTCGAGCCTCTAGA
ACTATAGTGAGTCGTATTACGTAGATCCAGACATGATAAGATACATTGATGAGTTTGGACAAACCACAAC
TAGAATGCAGTGAAAAAAATGCTTTATTTGTGAAATTTGTGATGCTATTGCTTTATTTGTAACCATTATA
AGCTGCAATAAACAAGTTAACAACAACAATTGCATTCATTTTATGTTTCAGGTTCAGGGGGAGGTGTGGG
AGGTTTTTTAATTCCTCAAGAGACCTCTAGACCAGCCAGGACAGAAATGCCTCGACTTCGCTGCTACCCA
AGGTTGCCGGGTGACGCACACCGTGGAAACGGATGAAGGCACGAACCCAGTGGACATAAGCCTGTTCGGT
TCGTAAGCTGTAATGCAAGTAGCGTATGCGCTCACGCAACTGGTCCAGAACCTTGACCGAACGCAGCGGT
GGTAACGGCGCAGTGGCGGTTTTCATGGCTTGTTATGACTGTTTTTTTGGGGTACAGTCTATGCCTCGGG
CATCCAAGCAGCAAGCGCGTTACGCCGTGGGTCGATGTTTGATGTTATGGAGCAGCAACGATGTTACGCA
GCAGGGCAGTCGCCCTAAAACAAAGTTAAACATTATGAGGGAAGCGGTGATCGCCGAAGTATCGACTCAA
CTATCAGAGGTAGTTGGCGTCATCGAGCGCCATCTCGAACCGACGTTGCTGGCCGTACATTTGTACGGCT
CCGCAGTGGATGGCGGCCTGAAGCCACACAGTGATATTGATTTGCTGGTTACGGTGACCGTAAGGCTTGA
TGAAACAACGCGGCGAGCTTTGATCAACGACCTTTTGGAAACTTCGGCTTCCCCTGGAGAGAGCGAGATT
CTCCGCGCTGTAGAAGTCACCATTGTTGTGCACGACGACATCATTCCGTGGCGTTATCCAGCTAAGCGCG
AACTGCAATTTGGAGAATGGCAGCGCAATGACATTCTTGCAGGTATCTTCGAGCCAGCCACGATCGACAT
TGATCTGGCTATCTTGCTGACAAAAGCAAGAGAACATAGCGTTGCCTTGGTAGGTCCAGCGGCGGAGGAA
CTCTTTGATCCGGTTCCTGAACAGGATCTATTTGAGGCGCTAAATGAAACCTTAACGCTATGGAACTCGC
CGCCCGACTGGGCTGGCGATGAGCGAAATGTAGTGCTTACGTTGTCCCGCATTTGGTACAGCGCAGTAAC
CGGCAAAATCGCGCCGAAGGATGTCGCTGCCGACTGGGCAATGGAGCGCCTGCCGGCCCAGTATCAGCCC
GTCATACTTGAAGCTAGACAGGCTTATCTTGGACAAGAAGAAGATCGCTTGGCCTCGCGCGCAGATCAGT
TGGAAGAATTTGTCCACTACGTGAAAGGCGAGATCACCAAGGTAGTCGGCAAATAACCCTCGAGCCACCC
ATGACCAAAATCCCTTAACGTGAGTTACGCGTCGTTCCACTGAGCGTCAGACCCCGTAGAAAAGATCAAA
GGATCTTCTTGAGATCCTTTTTTTCTGCGCGTAATCTGCTGCTTGCAAACAAAAAAACCACCGCTACCAG
CGGTGGTTTGTTTGCCGGATCAAGAGCTACCAACTCTTTTTCCGAAGGTAACTGGCTTCAGCAGAGCGCA
GATACCAAATACTGTTCTTCTAGTGTAGCCGTAGTTAGGCCACCACTTCAAGAACTCTGTAGCACCGCCT
ACATACCTCGCTCTGCTAATCCTGTTACCAGTGGCTGCTGCCAGTGGCGATAAGTCGTGTCTTACCGGGT
TGGACTCAAGACGATAGTTACCGGATAAGGCGCAGCGGTCGGGCTGAACGGGGGGTTCGTGCACACAGCC
CAGCTTGGAGCGAACGACCTACACCGAACTGAGATACCTACAGCGTGAGCTATGAGAAAGCGCCACGCTT
CCCGAAGGGAGAAAGGCGGACAGGTATCCGGTAAGCGGCAGGGTCGGAACAGGAGAGCGCACGAGGGAGC
TTCCAGGGGGAAACGCCTGGTATCTTTATAGTCCTGTCGGGTTTCGCCACCTCTGACTTGAGCGTCGATT
TTTGTGATGCTCGTCAGGGGGGCGGAGCCTATGGAAAAACGCCAGCAACGCGGCCTTTTTACGGTTCCTG
GCCTTTTGCTGGCCTTTTGCTCACATGTTCTTTCCTGCGTTATCCCCTGATTCTGTGGATAACCGTATTA
CCGCCTTTGAGTGAGCTGATACCGCTCGCCGCAGCCGAACGACCGAGCGCAGCGAGTCAGTGAGCGAGGA
AGCGGAAGAGCGCCCAATACGCAAACCGCCTCTCCCCGCGCGTTGGCCGATTCATTAATGCAGCTGGCAC
GACAGGTTTCCCGACTGGAAAGCGGGCAGTGAGCGCAACGCAATTAATACGCGTACCGCTAGCCAGGAAG
AGTTTGTAGAAACGCAAAAAGGCCATCCGTCAGGATGGCCTTCTGCTTAGTTTGATGCCTGGCAGTTTAT
GGCGGGCGTCCTGCCCGCCACCCTCCGGGCCGTTGCTTCACAACGTTCAA
Features (pLannotate 1.2.2; 12 found; start..end, strand, type, name):
     56..99      +  terminator     rrnB T1 terminator: Escherichia coli rrnB; transcription terminator T1 from the E. coli rrnB gene
    146..182     -  CDS            lacZα (fragment): LacZα fragment of β-galactosidase; lacZ fragment
    275..312     +  misc_feature   MCS (fragment): multiple cloning site
    326..1033    +  CDS            mCherry: mCherry is a basic (constitutively fluorescent) red fluorescent protein published in 2004, derived from Discosoma sp.. It is reported to be a very rapidly-maturing monomer with low acid sensitivity.
   1052..1069    -  promoter       T7 promoter (fragment): promoter for bacteriophage T7 RNA polymerase
   1074..1208    -  polyA_signal   SV40 poly(A) signal: SV40 polyadenylation signal
   1383..1406    +  promoter       Pc promoter (fragment): intI1 (promoter lies within the coding sequence); class 1 integron promoter
   1582..1638    +  CDS            GmR (fragment): gentamycin acetyltransferase; aacC1; confers resistance to gentamycin
   1645..2436    +  CDS            SmR: aminoglycoside adenylyltransferase (Murphy, 1985); aadA; confers resistance to spectinomycin and streptomycin
   2529..3117    +  rep_origin     ori: high-copy-number ColE1/pMB1/pBR322/pUC origin of replication
   3300..3392    +  CDS            lacI (fragment): lac repressor; lacI; The lac repressor binds to the lac operator to inhibit transcription in E. coli. This inhibition can be relieved by adding lactose or isopropyl-β-D-thiogalactopyranoside (IPTG).
   3447..3474    -  terminator     rrnB T2 terminator: transcription terminator T2 from the E. coli rrnB gene
