[The description below was written by a language model from this plasmid's Addgene catalogue record and pLannotate feature annotations shown in this document.]
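Description:
pMC-ME_memb-mCherry-pA is a 3,550 bp bacterial cloning plasmid that serves as a "middle entry" module in a Mini-Golden (Golden Gate-style) assembly system for building mini circle donor constructs, developed in the context of knock-in genome editing in zebrafish. It was built on the pU6a:sgRNA#3 backbone and is propagated in E. coli through a high-copy ColE1/pUC-type origin, with selection on spectinomycin provided by the aadA (SmR) aminoglycoside adenylyltransferase gene. The fragments of a class 1 integron Pc promoter and a gentamicin acetyltransferase gene just upstream of SmR are probably remnants of the resistance cassette's origin. Short lacZα, lacI and multiple cloning site fragments, together with rrnB T1 and T2 terminators, are likewise backbone leftovers rather than functional payload.

The payload is a promoterless reporter cassette: an mCherry coding sequence followed by an SV40 polyadenylation signal. The name and stated purpose describe the reporter as membrane-targeted, but the feature table annotates only the mCherry open reading frame, so the nature and position of the membrane-localisation motif are not stated in the record. No eukaryotic promoter is annotated, consistent with a modular part meant to be joined to other elements. According to the stated purpose, the cassette is flanked by BsaI sites; this type IIS enzyme cuts outside its recognition sequence, allowing the memb-mCherry-pA unit to be released with defined overhangs and ligated in order with other entry modules in a single reaction. The BsaI sites themselves are not annotated. The resulting assemblies are presumably used as red fluorescent membrane reporter donors for targeted integration in zebrafish.
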