Addgene plasmid #200528: pMC-ME_memb-mCherry-pA
Purpose: mini circle middle entry plasmid for membrane mCherry-pA with flanking BsaI cut sites
Depositing lab: Junsu Kang. Depositing organization: University of Wisconsin, Madison. Publication: Advancing knock-in approaches for robust genome editing in zebrafish. Rodriguez-Parks A, Beezley EG, Manna S, Silaban I, Almutawa SI, Cao S, Ahmed H, Guyer M, Baker S, Richards MP, Kang J. Biol Open. 2026 Feb 2:bio.062472. doi: 10.1242/bio.062472. PubMed 41630603.
Backbone
  Vector backbone: pU6a:sgRNA#3
  Backbone manufacturer: Addgene #64247
  Total vector size (bp): 3550
  Vector type: Mini-Golden
Growth in bacteria
  Bacterial resistance: Spectinomycin, 50 μg/mL
  Growth temperature: 37°C
  Growth strain: DH5alpha
  Copy number: Unknown
Gene/Insert
  Gene/Insert name: mCherry
Terms and licenses: Academic/Nonprofit Terms; Industry Terms: Not Available to Industry
How to cite: pMC-ME_memb-mCherry-pA was a gift from Junsu Kang (Addgene plasmid # 200528 ; http://n2t.net/addgene:200528 ; RRID:Addgene_200528)
